>Addgene plasmid #120908 | pcDNA-h-mmPtch1-B-V111FL114FW115A-HA-GFP | addgene full sequence | sequence record 233237 | Addgene NGS Result
GACGGATCGGGAGATCTCCCGATCCCCTATGGTGCACTCTCAGTACAATCTGCTCTGATGCCGCATAGTT
AAGCCAGTATCTGCTCCCTGCTTGTGTGTTGGAGGTCGCTGAGTAGTGCGCGAGCAAAATTTAAGCTACA
ACAAGGCAAGGCTTGACCGACAATTGCATGAAGAATCTGCTTAGGGTTAGGCGTTTTGCGCTGCTTCGCG
ATGTACGGGCCAGATATACGCGTTGACATTGATTATTGACTAGTTATTAATAGTAATCAATTACGGGGTC
ATTAGTTCATAGCCCATATATGGAGTTCCGCGTTACATAACTTACGGTAAATGGCCCGCCTGGCTGACCG
CCCAACGACCCCCGCCCATTGACGTCAATAATGACGTATGTTCCCATAGTAACGCCAATAGGGACTTTCC
ATTGACGTCAATGGGTGGAGTATTTACGGTAAACTGCCCACTTGGCAGTACATCAAGTGTATCATATGCC
AAGTACGCCCCCTATTGACGTCAATGACGGTAAATGGCCCGCCTGGCATTATGCCCAGTACATGACCTTA
TGGGACTTTCCTACTTGGCAGTACATCTACGTATTAGTCATCGCTATTACCATGGTGATGCGGTTTTGGC
AGTACATCAATGGGCGTGGATAGCGGTTTGACTCACGGGGATTTCCAAGTCTCCACCCCATTGACGTCAA
TGGGAGTTTGTTTTGGCACCAAAATCAACGGTACTTTCCAAAATGTCGTAACAACTCCGCCCCATTGACG
CAAATGGGCGGTAGGCGTGTACGGTGGGAGGTCTATATAAGCAGAGCTCTCTGGCTAACTAGAGAACCCA
CTGCTTACTGGCTTATCGAAATTAATACGACTCACTATAGGGAGACCCAAGCTTGGTACCACCATGGCCT
CGGCTGGTAACGCCGCCGGGGCCCTGGGCAGGCAGGCCGGCGGCGGGAGGCGCAGACGGACCGGGGGACC
GCACCGCGCCGCGCCGGACCGGGACTATCTGCACCGGCCCAGCTACTGCGACGCCGCCTTCGCTCTGGAG
CAGATTTCCAAGGGGAAGGCTACTGGCCGGAAAGCGCCGCTGTGGCTGAGAGCGAAGTTTCAGAGACTCT
TATTTAAACTGGGTTGTTACATTCAAAAGAACTGCGGCAAGTTTTTGGTTGTGGGTCTCCTCATATTTGG
GGCCTTCGCTGTGGGATTAAAGGCAGCTAATCTCGAGACCAACTTCGAGGAGTTCGCGGTGGAAGTTGGT
GGACGAGTGAGTCGAGAATTAAATTATACCCGTCAGAAGATAGGAGAAGAGGCTATGTTTAATCCTCAAC
TCATGATACAGACTCCAAAAGAAGAAGGCGCTAATGTTCTGACCACAGAGGCTCTCCTGCAACACCTGGA
CTCAGCACTCCAGGCCAGTCGTGTGCACGTCTACATGTATAACAGGCAATGGAAGTTGGAACATTTGTGC
TACAAATCAGGGGAACTTATCACGGAGACAGGTTACATGGATCAGATAATAGAATACCTTTACCCTTGCT
TAATCATTACACCTTTGGACTGCTTCTGGGAAGGGGCAAAGCTACAGTCCGGGACAGCATACCTCCTAGG
TAAGCCTCCTTTACGGTGGACAAACTTTGACCCCTTGGAATTCCTAGAAGAGTTAAAGAAAATAAACTAC
CAAGTGGACAGCTGGGAGGAAATGCTGAATAAAGCCGAAGTTGGCCATGGGTACATGGACCGGCCTTGCC
TCAACCCAGCCGACCCAGATTGCCCTGCCACAGCCCCTAACAAAAATTCAACCAAACCTCTTGATGTGGC
CCTTGTTTTGAATGGTGGATGTCAAGGTTTATCCAGGAAGTATATGCATTGGCAGGAGGAGTTGATTGTG
GGTGGTACCGTCAAGAATGCCACTGGAAAACTTGTCAGCGCTCACGCCCTGCAAACCATGTTCCAGTTAA
TGACTCCCAAGCAAATGTATGAACACTTCAGGGGCTACGACTATGTCTCTCACATCAACTGGAATGAAGA
CAGGGCAGCCGCCATCCTGGAGGCCTGGCAGAGGACTTACGTGGAGGTGGTTCATCAAAGTGTCGCCCCA
AACTCCACTCAAAAGGTGCTTCCCTTCACAACCACGACCCTGGACGACATCCTAAAATCCTTCTCTGATG
TCAGTGTCATCCGAGTGGCCAGCGGCTACCTACTGATGCTTGCCTATGCCTGTTTAACCATGCTGCGCTG
GGACTGCTCCAAGTCCCAGGGTGCCGTGGGGCTGGCTGGCGTCCTGTTGGTTGCGCTGTCAGTGGCTGCA
GGATTGGGCCTCTGCTCCTTGATTGGCATTTCTTTTAATGCTGCGACAACTCAGGTTTTGCCGTTTCTTG
CTCTTGGTGTTGGTGTGGATGATGTCTTCCTCCTGGCCCATGCATTCAGTGAAACAGGACAGAATAAGAG
GATTCCATTTGAGGACAGGACTGGGGAGTGCCTCAAGCGCACCGGAGCCAGCGTGGCCCTCACCTCCATC
AGCAATGTCACCGCCTTCTTCATGGCCGCATTGATCCCTATCCCTGCCCTGCGAGCGTTCTCCCTCCAGG
CTGCTGTGGTGGTGGTATTCAATTTTGCTATGGTTCTGCTCATTTTTCCTGCAATTCTCAGCATGGATTT
ATACAGACGTGAGGACAGAAGATTGGATATTTTCTGCTGTTTCACAAGCCCCTGTGTCAGCAGGGTGATT
CAAGTTGAGCCACAGGCCTACACAGAGCCTATGCAGTCCACCGTTCAGCTCCGCACAGAGTATGACCCTC
ACACGCACGTGTACTACACCACCGCCGAGCCACGCTCTGAGATCTCTGTACAGCCTGTTACCGTCACCCA
GGACAACCTCAGCTGTCAGAGTCCCGAGAGCACCAGCTCTACCAGGGACCTGCTCTCCCAGTTCTCAGAC
TCCAGCCTCCACTGCCTCGAGCCCCCCTGCACCAAGTGGACACTCTCTTCGTTTGCAGAGAAGCACTATG
CTCCTTTCCTCCTGAAACCCAAAGCCAAGGTTGTGGTAATCCTTCTTTTCCTGGGCTTGCTGGGGGTCAG
CCTTTATGGGACCACCCGAGTGAGAGACGGGCTGGACCTCACGGACATTGTTCCCCGGGAAACCAGAGAA
TATGACTTCATAGCTGCCCAGTTCAAGTACTTCTCTTTCTACAACATGTATATAGTCACCCAGAAAGCAG
ACTACCCGAATATCCAGCACCTACTTTACGACCTTCATAAGAGTTTCAGCAATGTGAAGTATGTCATGCT
GGAGGAGAACAAGCAACTTCCCCAAATGTGGCTGCACTACTTTAGAGACTGGCTTCAAGGACTTCAGGAT
GCATTTGACAGTGACTGGGAAACTGGGAGGATCATGCCAAACAATTATAAAAATGGATCAGATGACGGGG
TCCTCGCTTACAAACTCCTGGTGCAGACTGGCAGCCGAGACAAGCCCATCGACATTAGTCAGTTGACTAA
ACAGCGTCTGGTAGACGCAGATGGCATCATTAATCCGAGCGCTTTCTACATCTACCTGACCGCTTGGGTC
AGCAACGACCCTGTAGCTTACGCTGCCTCCCAGGCCAACATCCGGCCTCACCGGCCGGAGTGGGTCCATG
ACAAAGCCGACTACATGCCAGAGACCAGGCTGAGAATCCCAGCAGCAGAGCCCATCGAGTACGCTCAGTT
CCCTTTCTACCTCAACGGCCTACGAGACACCTCAGACTTTGTGGAAGCCATAGAAAAAGTGAGAGTCATC
TGTAACAACTATACGAGCCTAGGACTGTCCAGCTACCCCAATGGCTACCCCTTCCTGTTCTGGGAGCAAT
ACATCAGCCTGCGCCACTGGCTGCTGCTATCCATCAGCGTGGTGCTGGCCTGCACGTTTCTAGTGTGCGC
AGTCTTCCTCCTGAACCCCTGGACGGCCGGGATCATTGTCATGGTCCTGGCTCTGATGACCGTTGAGCTC
TTTGGCATGATGGGCCTCATTGGGATCAAGCTGAGTGCTGTGCCTGTGGTCATCCTGATTGCATCTGTTG
GCATCGGAGTGGAGTTCACCGTCCACGTGGCTTTGGCCTTTCTGACAGCCATTGGGGACAAGAACCACAG
GGCTATGCTCGCTCTGGAACACATGTTTGCTCCCGTTCTGGACGGTGCTGTGTCCACTCTGCTGGGTGTA
CTGATGCTTGCAGGGTCCGAATTTGATTTCATTGTCAGATACTTCTTTGCCGTCCTGGCCATTCTCACCG
TCTTGGGGGTTCTCAATGGACTGGTTCTGCTGCCTGTCCTCTTATCCTTCTTTGGACCGTGTCCTGAGGT
GTCTCCAGCCAATGGCCTAAACCGACTGCCCACTCCTTCGCCTGAGCCGCCTCCAAGTGTCGTCCGGTTT
GCCGTGCCTCCTGGTCACACGAACAATGGGTCTGATTCCTCCGACTCGGAGTACAGCTCTCAGACCACGG
TGTCTGGCATCAGTGAGGAGCTCAGGCAATACGAAGCACAGCAGGGTGCCGGAGGCCCTGCCCACCAAGT
GATTGTGGAAGCCACAGAAAACCCTGTCTTTGCCCGGTCCACTGTGGTCCATCCGGACTCCAGACATCAG
CCTCCCTTGACCCCTCGGCAACAGCCCCACCTGGACTCTGGCTCCTTGTCCCCTGGACGGCAAGGCCAGC
AGCCTCGAAGGGATATGGATGAAAAGACCACCGGTTGGCGTGGTGGTCATGTTGTTGAAGGTCTGGCAGG
CGAACTGGAACAGCTGCGTGCACGTCTGGAACATCATCCGCAGGGTCAGCGTGAACCGTATCCATATGAT
GTTCCAGATTATGCTGTGAGCAAGGGCGAGGAGCTGTTCACCGGGGTGGTGCCCATCCTGGTCGAGCTGG
ACGGCGACGTAAACGGCCACAAGTTCAGCGTGTCCGGCGAGGGCGAGGGCGATGCCACCTACGGCAAGCT
GACCCTGAAGTTCATCTGCACCACCGGCAAGCTGCCCGTGCCCTGGCCCACCCTCGTGACCACCCTGACC
TACGGCGTGCAGTGCTTCAGCCGCTACCCCGACCACATGAAGCAGCACGACTTCTTCAAGTCCGCCATGC
CCGAAGGCTACGTCCAGGAGCGCACCATCTTCTTCAAGGACGACGGCAACTACAAGACCCGCGCCGAGGT
GAAGTTCGAGGGCGACACCCTGGTGAACCGCATCGAGCTGAAGGGCATCGACTTCAAGGAGGACGGCAAC
ATCCTGGGGCACAAGCTGGAGTACAACTACAACAGCCACAACGTCTATATCATGGCCGACAAGCAGAAGA
ACGGCATCAAGGTGAACTTCAAGATCCGCCACAACATCGAGGACGGCAGCGTGCAGCTCGCCGACCACTA
CCAGCAGAACACCCCCATCGGCGACGGCCCCGTGCTGCTGCCCGACAACCACTACCTGAGCACCCAGTCC
AAGCTGAGCAAAGACCCCAACGAGAAGCGCGATCACATGGTCCTGCTGGAGTTCGTGACCGCCGCCGGGA
TCACTCTCGGCATGGACGAGCTGTACAAGTAGTCTAGAGGGCCCTATTCTATAGTGTCACCTAAATGCTA
GAGCTCGCTGATCAGCCTCGACTGTGCCTTCTAGTTGCCAGCCATCTGTTGTTTGCCCCTCCCCCGTGCC
TTCCTTGACCCTGGAAGGTGCCACTCCCACTGTCCTTTCCTAATAAAATGAGGAAATTGCATCGCATTGT
CTGAGTAGGTGTCATTCTATTCTGGGGGGTGGGGTGGGGCAGGACAGCAAGGGGGAGGATTGGGAAGACA
ATAGCAGGCATGCTGGGGATGCGGTGGGCTCTATGGCTTCTGAGGCGGAAAGAACCAGCTGGGGCTCTAG
GGGGTATCCCCACGCGCCCTACCTCTAGCTAGAGCTTGGCGTAATCATGGTCATAGCTGTTTCCTGTGTG
AAATTGTTATCCGCTCACAATTCCACACAACATACGAGCCGGAAGCATAAAGTGTAAAGCCTGGGGTGCC
TAATGAGTGAGCTAACTCACATTAATTGCGTTGCGCTCACTGCCCGCTTTCCAGTCGGGAAACCTGTCGT
GCCAGCTGCATTAATGAATCGGCCAACGCGCGGGGAGAGGCGGTTTGCGTATTGGGCGCTCTTCCGCTTC
CTCGCTCACTGACTCGCTGCGCTCGGTCGTTCGGCTGCGGCGAGCGGTATCAGCTCACTCAAAGGCGGTA
ATACGGTTATCCACAGAATCAGGGGATAACGCAGGAAAGAACATGTGAGCAAAAGGCCAGCAAAAGGCCA
GGAACCGTAAAAAGGCCGCGTTGCTGGCGTTTTTCCATAGGCTCCGCCCCCCTGACGAGCATCACAAAAA
TCGACGCTCAAGTCAGAGGTGGCGAAACCCGACAGGACTATAAAGATACCAGGCGTTTCCCCCTGGAAGC
TCCCTCGTGCGCTCTCCTGTTCCGACCCTGCCGCTTACCGGATACCTGTCCGCCTTTCTCCCTTCGGGAA
GCGTGGCGCTTTCTCATAGCTCACGCTGTAGGTATCTCAGTTCGGTGTAGGTCGTTCGCTCCAAGCTGGG
CTGTGTGCACGAACCCCCCGTTCAGCCCGACCGCTGCGCCTTATCCGGTAACTATCGTCTTGAGTCCAAC
CCGGTAAGACACGACTTATCGCCACTGGCAGCAGCCACTGGTAACAGGATTAGCAGAGCGAGGTATGTAG
GCGGTGCTACAGAGTTCTTGAAGTGGTGGCCTAACTACGGCTACACTAGAAGAACAGTATTTGGTATCTG
CGCTCTGCTGAAGCCAGTTACCTTCGGAAAAAGAGTTGGTAGCTCTTGATCCGGCAAACAAACCACCGCT
GGTAGCGGTGGTTTTTTTGTTTGCAAGCAGCAGATTACGCGCAGAAAAAAAGGATCTCAAGAAGATCCTT
TGATCTTTTCTACGGGGTCTGACGCTCAGTGGAACGAAAACTCACGTTAAGGGATTTTGGTCATGAGATT
ATCAAAAAGGATCTTCACCTAGATCCTTTTAAATTAAAAATGAAGTTTTAAATCAATCTAAAGTATATAT
GAGTAAACTTGGTCTGACAGTTACCAATGCTTAATCAGTGAGGCACCTATCTCAGCGATCTGTCTATTTC
GTTCATCCATAGTTGCCTGACTCCCCGTCGTGTAGATAACTACGATACGGGAGGGCTTACCATCTGGCCC
CAGTGCTGCAATGATACCGCGAGACCCACGCTCACCGGCTCCAGATTTATCAGCAATAAACCAGCCAGCC
GGAAGGGCCGAGCGCAGAAGTGGTCCTGCAACTTTATCCGCCTCCATCCAGTCTATTAATTGTTGCCGGG
AAGCTAGAGTAAGTAGTTCGCCAGTTAATAGTTTGCGCAACGTTGTTGCCATTGCTACAGGCATCGTGGT
GTCACGCTCGTCGTTTGGTATGGCTTCATTCAGCTCCGGTTCCCAACGATCAAGGCGAGTTACATGATCC
CCCATGTTGTGCAAAAAAGCGGTTAGCTCCTTCGGTCCTCCGATCGTTGTCAGAAGTAAGTTGGCCGCAG
TGTTATCACTCATGGTTATGGCAGCACTGCATAATTCTCTTACTGTCATGCCATCCGTAAGATGCTTTTC
TGTGACTGGTGAGTACTCAACCAAGTCATTCTGAGAATAGTGTATGCGGCGACCGAGTTGCTCTTGCCCG
GCGTCAATACGGGATAATACCGCGCCACATAGCAGAACTTTAAAAGTGCTCATCATTGGAAAACGTTCTT
CGGGGCGAAAACTCTCAAGGATCTTACCGCTGTTGAGATCCAGTTCGATGTAACCCACTCGTGCACCCAA
CTGATCTTCAGCATCTTTTACTTTCACCAGCGTTTCTGGGTGAGCAAAAACAGGAAGGCAAAATGCCGCA
AAAAAGGGAATAAGGGCGACACGGAAATGTTGAATACTCATACTCTTCCTTTTTCAATATTATTGAAGCA
TTTATCAGGGTTATTGTCTCATGAGCGGATACATATTTGAATGTATTTAGAAAAATAAACAAATAGGGGT
TCCGCGCACATTTCCCCGAAAAGTGCCACCTGACGTC
Features (pLannotate 1.2.2; 18 found; start..end, strand, type, name):
     28..80      -  misc_feature   bom (fragment): basis of mobility region from pBR322
    235..614     +  enhancer       CMV enhancer: human cytomegalovirus immediate early enhancer
    687..704     -  promoter       CMV promoter (fragment): human cytomegalovirus (CMV) immediate early promoter
    767..818     +  promoter       CMVd2 promoter: truncated human cytomegalovirus (CMV) immediate early promoter that yields moderately reduced expression relative to the full-length promoter
    814..847     +  LTR            5' LTR (truncated) (fragment): truncated 5' long terminal repeat (LTR) from HIV-1
    863..881     +  promoter       T7 promoter: promoter for bacteriophage T7 RNA polymerase
    904..4704    +  CDS            Ptch1 (fragment): PTC1_MOUSE - Also known as Ptch. Experimental evidence at protein level: Swiss-Prot protein existence level 1. Acts as a receptor for sonic hedgehog (SHH), indian hedgehog (IHH) and desert hedgehog (DHH). Associates with the smoothened protein (SMO) to transduce the hedgehog's proteins signal. Seems to have a tumor suppressor function, as inactivation of this protein is probably a necessary, if not sufficient step for tumorigenesis. From Mus musculus (Mouse).
   4846..5561    +  CDS            mEGFP (fragment): enhanced GFP with monomerizing A206K mutation (Zacharias et al., 2002) mammalian codon-optimized
   5578..5596    -  promoter       SP6 promoter: promoter for bacteriophage SP6 RNA polymerase
   5622..5846    +  polyA_signal   bGH poly(A) signal: bovine growth hormone polyadenylation signal
   5850..5871    +  promoter       SV40 promoter (fragment): SV40 enhancer and early promoter
   5954..5970    -  protein_bind   lac operator: The lac repressor binds to the lac operator to inhibit transcription in E. coli. This inhibition can be relieved by adding lactose or isopropyl-β-D-thiogalactopyranoside (IPTG). lac repressor encoded by lacI
   5978..6008    -  promoter       lac promoter: promoter for the E. coli lac operon
   6023..6044    -  protein_bind   CAP binding site: CAP binding activates transcription in the presence of cAMP. E. coli catabolite activator protein
   6057..6149    -  CDS            lacI (fragment): lac repressor; lacI; The lac repressor binds to the lac operator to inhibit transcription in E. coli. This inhibition can be relieved by adding lactose or isopropyl-β-D-thiogalactopyranoside (IPTG).
   6332..6920    -  rep_origin     ori: high-copy-number ColE1/pMB1/pBR322/pUC origin of replication
   7091..7951    -  CDS            AmpR: β-lactamase; bla; confers resistance to ampicillin, carbenicillin, and related antibiotics
   7952..8056    -  promoter       AmpR promoter: bla
