[The description below was written by a language model from this plasmid's Addgene catalogue record and pLannotate feature annotations shown in this document.]
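Description:
pcDNA-h-mmPtch1-B-V111FL114FW115A-HA-GFP is a mammalian expression plasmid of about 8.1 kb built on the pcDNA-h backbone. It is propagated in E. coli from a high-copy ColE1/pUC-type origin and selected with ampicillin through the β-lactamase gene and its native promoter. The feature table shows no intact mammalian selection cassette. Only a short SV40 promoter fragment follows the polyadenylation signal, which suggests the plasmid is suited mainly to transient transfection, although the record does not say so. Small remnants of lac regulatory sequence, a bom fragment and a short HIV-1 LTR-like match also appear, and these look like backbone vestiges rather than functional elements.

The payload is a mouse Ptch1 coding sequence encoding Patched1, the receptor for Hedgehog ligands, driven by the CMV immediate-early enhancer/promoter and terminated by the bovine growth hormone poly(A) signal. The "Ptch1-B" form is an engineered variant lacking amino acids 620–643 and truncated at residue 1291. As the name and purpose field indicate, it also carries the triple substitution V111F/L114F/W115A. The protein is fused at its C terminus to an HA epitope and then GFP, which the annotation identifies as monomeric EGFP carrying A206K. These tags allow detection by immunoblot or immunostaining and direct fluorescence monitoring of expression and localisation. The HA tag is recorded in the catalogue but was not called as a separate feature; it presumably lies in the gap between the Ptch1 and GFP annotations. T7 and SP6 promoters flank the insert and serve as sequencing primer sites. The associated publication concerns the structural basis of a cholesterol transport-like activity of Patched, so the construct was presumably used to test how these mutations affect Ptch1 function in cells.
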