Addgene plasmid #120908: pcDNA-h-mmPtch1-B-V111FL114FW115A-HA-GFP
Purpose: Expresses Ptch1-B (V111FL114FW115A)
Depositing lab: Philip Beachy. Depositing organization: Stanford University. Publication: Structural Basis for Cholesterol Transport-like Activity of the Hedgehog Receptor Patched. Zhang Y, Bulkley DP, Xin Y, Roberts KJ, Asarnow DE, Sharma A, Myers BR, Cho W, Cheng Y, Beachy PA. Cell. 2018 Nov 15;175(5):1352-1364.e14. doi: 10.1016/j.cell.2018.10.026. Epub 2018 Nov 8. PubMed 30415841.
Backbone
  Vector backbone: pcDNA-h
  Vector type: Mammalian Expression
Growth in bacteria
  Bacterial resistance: Ampicillin, 100 μg/mL
  Growth temperature: 37°C
  Growth strain: DH5alpha
  Copy number: High Copy
Gene/Insert
  Gene/Insert name: Ptch1
  Species: M. musculus (mouse)
  Mutation: deleted amino acids 620-643, truncated at 1291
  GenBank ID: NM_008957.3
  Entrez Gene: Ptch1 (a.k.a. A230106A15Rik, Ptc, Ptc1, Ptch, mes, wig)
  Promoter: CMV
  Tag / fusion protein: HA (C terminal on insert); GFP (C terminal on insert)
  Cloning method: Gibson Cloning
  Sequencing primers: 5′ T7; 3′ SP6
Terms and licenses: Academic/Nonprofit Terms; Industry Terms: Not Available to Industry
How to cite: pcDNA-h-mmPtch1-B-V111FL114FW115A-HA-GFP was a gift from Philip Beachy (Addgene plasmid # 120908 ; http://n2t.net/addgene:120908 ; RRID:Addgene_120908)
